Addgene plasmid #103732: LSB-hsa-miR-766-5p
Purpose: Used to sense miRNA activity using fluorescence based tools. hsa-miR-766-5p target in 3' UTR of of mKate. miRNA activity can be measured by the repression of mKate2 relative to EBFP2 fluorescent proteins . Plasmid is inherently unstable; please see Depositor Comments
Depositing lab: Ron Weiss. Depositing organization: Massachusetts Institute of Technology. Publication: A mixed antagonistic/synergistic miRNA repression model enables accurate predictions of multi-input miRNA sensor activity. Gam JJ, Babb J, Weiss R. Nat Commun. 2018 Jun 22;9(1):2430. doi: 10.1038/s41467-018-04575-0. PubMed 29934631.
Backbone
  Vector backbone: Low Sensor Backbone (LSB)
  Vector type: Mammalian Expression, Synthetic Biology
Growth in bacteria
  Bacterial resistance: Ampicillin and Kanamycin, 100 & 50 μg/mL
  Growth temperature: 30°C
  Growth strain: NEB Stable
  Copy number: High Copy
Gene/Insert
  Gene/Insert name: hsa-miR-766-5p target
  Species: H. sapiens (human)
  Entrez Gene: MIR766 (a.k.a. MIRN766, hsa-mir-766, mir-766)
  Promoter: EF-1a
  Cloning method: Gibson Cloning
Terms and licenses: Academic/Nonprofit Terms; Industry Terms: Not Available to Industry
Depositor comments: Please note that this plasmid is inherently unstable due to a repeating poly A element. We recommend performing a diagnostic digest on multiple colonies upon receipt. The depositors would like to note the presence of several discrepancies between the depositor sequence and physical plasmid sequence. In particular, the sequences upstream and downstream of the puromycin coding region have 10 bp insertions which do not affect the ability to perform puromycin selection. The sequences for those regions within the physical plasmids are as follows: Upstream of Puro: GAATTCGACCGCCTGTCTCAAGGTGCCACC; Downstream of Puro: GCTTTGAGACTACGCGTGAATTCACTCCTC. Please contact if you are interested in this plasmid prior to placing an order.
How to cite: LSB-hsa-miR-766-5p was a gift from Ron Weiss (Addgene plasmid # 103732 ; http://n2t.net/addgene:103732 ; RRID:Addgene_103732)
