[The description below was written by a language model from this plasmid's Addgene catalogue record and pLannotate feature annotations shown in this document.]
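Description:
LSB-hsa-miR-766-5p is a mammalian expression and synthetic-biology plasmid of about 11 kb, built on the Low Sensor Backbone (LSB) and designed as a two-colour fluorescent reporter of microRNA activity. It replicates in E. coli from a high-copy ColE1/pUC-type origin and carries both AmpR (β-lactamase) and KanR (aminoglycoside phosphotransferase), so it is maintained under dual ampicillin and kanamycin selection. A puromycin N-acetyltransferase coding sequence followed by a rabbit β-globin poly(A) signal is also present for selection in mammalian cells. No dedicated promoter for it is annotated in the feature table.

The payload consists of two parallel transcription units, each driven by the human EF-1α core promoter with its intron A and terminated by a rabbit β-globin poly(A) signal. One unit expresses the red fluorescent protein mKate2 and, according to the record, carries a target site for human miR-766-5p in its 3' UTR. This site is not annotated separately but would lie in the region between the mKate2 coding sequence and its polyadenylation signal. The other unit expresses the blue protein EBFP2 without a miRNA target and acts as an internal normaliser for plasmid dose and transcription. When miR-766-5p is active in transfected cells, mKate2 output falls relative to EBFP2, and this ratio gives a quantitative readout of miRNA activity. The attB4, attB1 and attB2 sites flanking the promoters and reporters are remnants of Gateway assembly, and the target was introduced by Gibson cloning.

The depositor notes that the repeated poly(A) elements make the plasmid inherently unstable. Small insertions flanking the puromycin coding region also differ between the deposited sequence and the physical plasmid, reportedly without affecting puromycin selection.
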