Features (pLannotate 1.2.2; 28 found; start..end, strand, type, name):
     87..675     -  rep_origin     ori: high-copy-number ColE1/pMB1/pBR322/pUC origin of replication
    846..1706    -  CDS            AmpR: β-lactamase; bla; confers resistance to ampicillin, carbenicillin, and related antibiotics
   1707..1778    -  promoter       AmpR promoter: bla
   1857..2456    +  CDS            PuroR: puromycin N-acetyltransferase; pac from Streptomyces alboniger; confers resistance to puromycin
   2461..2541    +  CDS            HBB (fragment): HBB_PONPY - Experimental evidence at transcript level: Swiss-Prot protein existence level 2. Involved in oxygen transport from the lung to the various peripheral tissues. From Pongo pygmaeus (Bornean orangutan).
   2612..2667    +  polyA_signal   β-globin poly(A) signal: rabbit β-globin polyadenylation signal (Gil and Proudfoot, 1987)
   3646..3666    +  protein_bind   attB4: mutant version of attB; core recombination site for the Gateway® BP reaction BP Clonase™
   3734..3945    +  promoter       EF-1α core promoter: core promoter for human elongation factor EF-1α
   3946..4884    +  intron         EF-1α intron A: intron upstream of the start codon of human EF-1α
   4911..4931    +  protein_bind   attB1: mutant version of attB; core recombination site for the Gateway® BP reaction BP Clonase™
   4951..5646    +  CDS            mKate2: mKate2 is a basic (constitutively fluorescent) red fluorescent protein published in 2009, derived from Entacmaea quadricolor. It is reported to be a rapidly-maturing monomer with moderate acid sensitivity.
   5666..5690    -  protein_bind   attB2: mutant version of attB; recombination site for the Gateway® BP reaction BP Clonase™
   5834..5908    +  CDS            HBB (fragment): HBB_PONPY - Experimental evidence at transcript level: Swiss-Prot protein existence level 2. Involved in oxygen transport from the lung to the various peripheral tissues. From Pongo pygmaeus (Bornean orangutan).
   5979..6034    +  polyA_signal   β-globin poly(A) signal: rabbit β-globin polyadenylation signal (Gil and Proudfoot, 1987)
   6418..6443    +  misc_feature   SA: splice acceptor site
   7115..7135    +  protein_bind   attB4: mutant version of attB; core recombination site for the Gateway® BP reaction BP Clonase™
   7203..7414    +  promoter       EF-1α core promoter: core promoter for human elongation factor EF-1α
   7415..8353    +  intron         EF-1α intron A: intron upstream of the start codon of human EF-1α
   8380..8400    +  protein_bind   attB1: mutant version of attB; core recombination site for the Gateway® BP reaction BP Clonase™
   8411..9127    +  CDS            EBFP2: EBFP2 is a basic (constitutively fluorescent) blue fluorescent protein published in 2007, derived from Aequorea victoria. It is reported to be a rapidly-maturing monomer with moderate acid sensitivity.
   9135..9159    -  protein_bind   attB2: mutant version of attB; recombination site for the Gateway® BP reaction BP Clonase™
   9163..9243    +  CDS            HBB (fragment): HBB_PONPY - Experimental evidence at transcript level: Swiss-Prot protein existence level 2. Involved in oxygen transport from the lung to the various peripheral tissues. From Pongo pygmaeus (Bornean orangutan).
   9314..9369    +  polyA_signal   β-globin poly(A) signal: rabbit β-globin polyadenylation signal (Gil and Proudfoot, 1987)
   9752..9774    -  protein_bind   lac operator (fragment): The lac repressor binds to the lac operator to inhibit transcription in E. coli. This inhibition can be relieved by adding lactose or isopropyl-β-D-thiogalactopyranoside (IPTG). lac repressor encoded by lacI
   9778..9808    -  promoter       lac promoter: promoter for the E. coli lac operon
   9823..9844    -  protein_bind   CAP binding site: CAP binding activates transcription in the presence of cAMP. E. coli catabolite activator protein
   9857..9896    -  CDS            lacI (fragment): lac repressor; lacI; The lac repressor binds to the lac operator to inhibit transcription in E. coli. This inhibition can be relieved by adding lactose or isopropyl-β-D-thiogalactopyranoside (IPTG).
  10069..10878   +  CDS            KanR: aminoglycoside phosphotransferase; aph(3')-Ia; confers resistance to kanamycin in bacteria or G418 (Geneticin®) in eukaryotes
>Addgene plasmid #103732 | LSB-hsa-miR-766-5p | depositor full sequence | sequence record 196512 | Full Sequence
AATTGAGGGGATAACGCAGGAAAGAACATGTGAGCAAAAGGCCAGCAAAAGGCCAGGAACCGTAAAAAGG
CCGCGTTGCTGGCGTTTTTCCATAGGCTCCGCCCCCCTGACGAGCATCACAAAAATCGACGCTCAAGTCA
GAGGTGGCGAAACCCGACAGGACTATAAAGATACCAGGCGTTTCCCCCTGGAAGCTCCCTCGTGCGCTCT
CCTGTTCCGACCCTGCCGCTTACCGGATACCTGTCCGCCTTTCTCCCTTCGGGAAGCGTGGCGCTTTCTC
ATAGCTCACGCTGTAGGTATCTCAGTTCGGTGTAGGTCGTTCGCTCCAAGCTGGGCTGTGTGCACGAACC
CCCCGTTCAGCCCGACCGCTGCGCCTTATCCGGTAACTATCGTCTTGAGTCCAACCCGGTAAGACACGAC
TTATCGCCACTGGCAGCAGCCACTGGTAACAGGATTAGCAGAGCGAGGTATGTAGGCGGTGCTACAGAGT
TCTTGAAGTGGTGGCCTAACTACGGCTACACTAGAAGAACAGTATTTGGTATCTGCGCTCTGCTGAAGCC
AGTTACCTTCGGAAAAAGAGTTGGTAGCTCTTGATCCGGCAAACAAACCACCGCTGGTAGCGGTGGTTTT
TTTGTTTGCAAGCAGCAGATTACGCGCAGAAAAAAAGGATCTCAAGAAGATCCTTTGATCTTTTCTACGG
GGTCTGACGCTCAGTGGAACGAAAACTCACGTTAAGGGATTTTGGTCATGAGATTATCAAAAAGGATCTT
CACCTAGATCCTTTTAAATTAAAAATGAAGTTTTAAATCAATCTAAAGTATATATGAGTAAACTTGGTCT
GACAGTTACCAATGCTTAATCAGTGAGGCACCTATCTCAGCGATCTGTCTATTTCGTTCATCCATAGTTG
CCTGACTCCCCGTCGTGTAGATAACTACGATACGGGAGGGCTTACCATCTGGCCCCAGTGCTGCAATGAT
ACCGCGAGAACCACGCTCACCGGCTCCAGATTTATCAGCAATAAACCAGCCAGCCGGAAGGGCCGAGCGC
AGAAGTGGTCCTGCAACTTTATCCGCCTCCATCCAGTCTATTAATTGTTGCCGGGAAGCTAGAGTAAGTA
GTTCGCCAGTTAATAGTTTGCGCAACGTTGTTGCCATTGCTACAGGCATCGTGGTGTCACGCTCGTCGTT
TGGTATGGCTTCATTCAGCTCCGGTTCCCAACGATCAAGGCGAGTTACATGATCCCCCATGTTGTGCAAA
AAAGCGGTTAGCTCCTTCGGTCCTCCGATCGTTGTCAGAAGTAAGTTGGCCGCAGTGTTATCACTCATGG
TTATGGCAGCACTGCATAATTCTCTTACTGTCATGCCATCCGTAAGATGCTTTTCTGTGACTGGTGAGTA
CTCAACCAAGTCATTCTGAGAATAGTGTATGCGGCGACCGAGTTGCTCTTGCCCGGCGTCAATACGGGAT
AATACCGCGCCACATAGCAGAACTTTAAAAGTGCTCATCATTGGAAAACGTTCTTCGGGGCGAAAACTCT
CAAGGATCTTACCGCTGTTGAGATCCAGTTCGATGTAACCCACTCGTGCACCCAACTGATCTTCAGCATC
TTTTACTTTCACCAGCGTTTCTGGGTGAGCAAAAACAGGAAGGCAAAATGCCGCAAAAAAGGGAATAAGG
GCGACACGGAAATGTTGAATACTCATACTCTTCCTTTTTCAATATTATTGAAGCATTTATCAGGGTTATT
GTCTCATGAGCGGATACATATTTGAATGTAGCTCCGAATTTCTCGAGGGCTTGTCGACGACGGCGGTCTC
CGTCGTCAGGATCATGAATTCGACCCGCCTGCCACCATGACCGAGTACAAGCCCACGGTGCGCCTCGCCA
CCCGCGACGACGTCCCCCGGGCCGTACGCACCCTCGCCGCCGCGTTCGCCGACTACCCCGCCACGCGCCA
CACCGTCGACCCGGACCGCCACATCGAGCGGGTCACCGAGCTGCAAGAACTCTTCCTCACGCGCGTCGGG
CTCGACATCGGCAAGGTGTGGGTCGCGGACGACGGCGCCGCGGTGGCGGTCTGGACCACGCCGGAGAGCG
TCGAAGCGGGGGCGGTGTTCGCCGAGATCGGCCCGCGCATGGCCGAGTTGAGCGGTTCCCGGCTGGCCGC
GCAGCAACAGATGGAAGGCCTCCTGGCGCCGCACCGGCCCAAGGAGCCCGCGTGGTTCCTGGCCACCGTC
GGCGTCTCGCCCGACCACCAGGGCAAGGGTCTGGGCAGCGCCGTCGTGCTCCCCGGAGTGGAGGCGGCCG
AGCGCGCCGGGGTGCCCGCCTTCCTGGAGACATCCGCGCCCCGCAACCTCCCCTTCTACGAGCGGCTCGG
CTTCACCGTCACCGCCGACGTCGAGGTGCCCGAAGGACCGCGCACCTGGTGCATGACCCGCAAGCCCGGT
GCCTGATACGCGTGAATTCACTCCTCAGGTGCAGGCTGCCTATCAGAAGGTGGTGGCTGGTGTGGCCAAT
GCCCTGGCTCACAAATACCACTGAGATCTTTTTCCCTCTGCCAAAAATTATGGGGACATCATGAAGCCCC
TTGAGCATCTGACTTCTGGCTAATAAAGGAAATTTATTTTCATTGCAATAGTGTGTTGGAATTTTTTGTG
TCTCTCACTCGGAAGGACATATGGGAGGGCAAATCATTTAAAACATCAGAATGAGTATTTGGTTTAGAGT
TTGGCAACATATGCCCATATGCTGGCTGCCATGAACAAAGGTTGGCTATAAAGAGGTCATCAGTATATGA
AACAGCCCCCTGCTGTCCATTCCTTATTCCATAGAAAAGCCTTGACTTGAGGTTAGATTTTTTTTATATT
TTGTTTTGTGTTATTTTTTTCTTTAACATCCCTAAAATTTTCCTTACATGTTTTACTAGCCAGATTTTTC
CTCCTCTCCTGACTACTCCCAGTCATAGCTGTCCCTCTTCTCTTATGGAGATCCCTCGACCTGCAGCCCA
AGCTTGAATTCTCTAGAATTACCCTGTTATCCCTATGCTTGGTTTACCGAGCTCTTATTGGTTTTCAAAC
TTCATTGACTGTGCCCAACGCGCCTGGGAGCTCACGGGGACAGCCCCCCCCCAAAGCCCCCAGGGATGTA
ATTACGTCCCTCCCCCGCTAGGGGGCAGCAGCGAGCCGCCCGGGGCTCCGCTCCGGTCCGGCGCTCCCCC
CGCATCCCCGAGCCGGCAGCGTGCGGGGACAGCCCGGGCACGGGGAAGGTGGCACGGGATCGCTTTCCTC
TGAACGCTTCTCGCTGCTCTTTGAGCCTGCAGACACCTGGGGGGATACGGGGAAAAAGCTAGGCTGAAAG
ACCGGTTCTTAGAATGACACGCGCCTGGGAGCTCACGGGGACAGCCCCCCCCCAAAGCCCCCAGGGATGT
AATTACGTCCCTCCCCCGCTAGGGGGCAGCAGCGAGCCGCCCGGGGCTCCGCTCCGGTCCGGCGCTCCCC
CCGCATCCCCGAGCCGGCAGCGTGCGGGGACAGCCCGGGCACGGGGAAGGTGGCACGGGATCGCTTTCCT
CTGAACGCTTCTCGCTGCTCTTTGAGCCTGCAGACACCTGGGGGGATACGGGGAAAAAGCTAACTTCTGA
GACGACAACTTTGTATAGAAAAGTTGGCTCCGAATTCGCCCTTGACAGCAGAGATCCAGTTTGGTTAATT
AATTGGCTCCGGTGCCCGTCAGTGGGCAGAGCGCACATCGCCCACAGTCCCCGAGAAGTTGTGGGGAGGG
GTCGGCAATTGAACCGGTGCCTAGAGAAGGTGGCGCGGGGTAAACTGGGAAAGTGATGTCGTGTACTGGC
TCCGCCTTTTTCCCGAGGGTGGGGGAGAACCGTATATAAGTGCAGTAGTCGCCGTGAACGTTCTTTTTCG
CAACGGGTTTGCCGCCAGAACACAGGTAAGTGCCGTGTGTGGTTCCCGCGGGCCTGGCCTCTTTACGGGT
TATGGCCCTTGCGTGCCTTGAATTACTTCCACCTGGCTGCAGTACGTGATTCTTGATCCCGAGCTTCGGG
TTGGAAGTGGGTGGGAGAGTTCGAGGCCTTGCGCTTAAGGAGCCCCTTCGCCTCGTGCTTGAGTTGAGGC
CTGGCCTGGGCGCTGGGGCCGCCGCGTGCGAATCTGGTGGCACCTTCGCGCCTGTCTCGCTGCTTTCGAT
AAGTCTCTAGCCATTTAAAATTTTTGATGACCTGCTGCGACGCTTTTTTTCTGGCAAGATAGTCTTGTAA
ATGCGGGCCAAGATCTGCACACTGGTATTTCGGTTTTTGGGGCCGCGGGCGGCGACGGGGCCCGTGCGTC
CCAGCGCACATGTTCGGCGAGGCGGGGCCTGCGAGCGCGGCCACCGAGAATCGGACGGGGGTAGTCTCAA
GCTGGCCGGCCTGCTCTGGTGCCTGGCCTCGCGCCGCCGTGTATCGCCCCGCCCTGGGCGGCAAGGCTGG
CCCGGTCGGCACCAGTTGCGTGAGCGGAAAGATGGCCGCTTCCCGGCCCTGCTGCAGGGAGCTCAAAATG
GAGGACGCGGCGCTCGGGAGAGCGGGCGGGTGAGTCACCCACACAAAGGAAAAGGGCCTTTCCGTCCTCA
GCCGTCGCTTCATGTGACTCCACGGAGTACCGGGCGCCGTCCAGGCACCTCGATTAGTTCTCGAGCTTTT
GGAGTACGTCGTCTTTAGGTTGGGGGGAGGGGTTTTATGCGATGGAGTTTCCCCACACTGAGTGGGTGGA
GACTGAAGTTAGGCCAGCTTGGCACTTGATGTAATTCTCCTTGGAATTTGCCCTTTTTGAGTTTGGATCT
TGGTTCATTCTCAAGCCTCAGACAGTGGTTCAAAGTTTTTTTCTTCCATTTCAGGTGTCGTGAGAAGGGC
GAATTCGACCCAAGTTTGTACAAAAAAGCAGGCTGGATCCAGGTGCCACCATGGTGAGCGAGCTGATTAA
GGAGAACATGCACATGAAGCTGTACATGGAGGGCACCGTGAACAACCACCACTTCAAGTGCACATCCGAG
GGCGAAGGCAAGCCCTACGAGGGCACCCAGACCATGAGAATCAAGGCGGTCGAGGGCGGCCCTCTCCCCT
TCGCCTTCGACATCCTGGCTACCAGCTTCATGTACGGCAGCAAAACCTTCATCAACCACACCCAGGGCAT
CCCCGACTTCTTTAAGCAGTCCTTCCCCGAGGGCTTCACATGGGAGAGAGTCACCACATACGAAGATGGG
GGCGTGCTGACCGCTACCCAGGACACCAGCCTCCAGGACGGCTGCCTCATCTACAACGTCAAGATCAGAG
GGGTGAACTTCCCATCCAACGGCCCTGTGATGCAGAAGAAAACACTCGGCTGGGAGGCCTCCACCGAGAC
ACTGTACCCCGCTGACGGCGGCCTGGAAGGCAGAGCCGACATGGCCCTGAAGCTCGTGGGCGGGGGCCAC
CTGATCTGCAACCTTAAGACCACATACAGATCCAAGAAACCCGCTAAGAACCTCAAGATGCCCGGCGTCT
ACTATGTGGACAGGAGACTGGAAAGAATCAAGGAGGCCGACAAAGAGACATACGTCGAGCAGCACGAGGT
GGCTGTGGCCAGATACTGCGACCTCCCTAGCAAACTGGGGCACAAACTTAATTGAGAATTCTACCACCCA
GCTTTCTTGTACAAAGTGGTACGTCTCAAGACCAGAGGTCTCTGCTTTGCGCTACAAGACCAGCACCAAT
TCCTCCTAAGACCAGCACCAATTCCTCCTAAGACCAGCACCAATTCCTCCTAAGACCAGCACCAATTCCT
CCTCAACCAGAAGAGACCTGTGCTTCACTCCTCAGGTGCAGGCTGCCTATCAGAAGGTGGTGGCTGGTGT
GGCCAATGCCCTGGCTCACAAATACCACTGAGATCTTTTTCCCTCTGCCAAAAATTATGGGGACATCATG
AAGCCCCTTGAGCATCTGACTTCTGGCTAATAAAGGAAATTTATTTTCATTGCAATAGTGTGTTGGAATT
TTTTGTGTCTCTCACTCGGAAGGACATATGGGAGGGCAAATCATTTAAAACATCAGAATGAGTATTTGGT
TTAGAGTTTGGCAACATATGCCCATATGCTGGCTGCCATGAACAAAGGTTGGCTATAAAGAGGTCATCAG
TATATGAAACAGCCCCCTGCTGTCCATTCCTTATTCCATAGAAAAGCCTTGACTTGAGGTTAGATTTTTT
TTATATTTTGTTTTGTGTTATTTTTTTCTTTAACATCCCTAAAATTTTCCTTACATGTTTTACTAGCCAG
ATTTTTCCTCCTCTCCTGACTACTCCCAGTCATAGCTGTCCCTCTTCTCTTATGGAGATCCCGAGCGGTG
CGTTTTTATGCTTGTAGTATTGTATAATGTTTTTAAGATCCAAGCTTCTGACCTCTTCTCTTCCTCCCAC
AGGGCCTCGAGACAATTGCATCGATGGTACCAGTGAAAGTCTGCAATGAATTCGAGTTGGCGCGCCTGTC
ATTCTAAATCTCTCTTTCAGCCTAAAGCTTTTTCCCCGTATCCCCCCAGGTGTCTGCAGGCTCAAAGAGC
AGCGAGAAGCGTTCAGAGGAAAGCGATCCCGTGCCACCTTCCCCGTGCCCGGGCTGTCCCCGCACGCTGC
CGGCTCGGGGATGCGGGGGGAGCGCCGGACCGGAGCGGAGCCCCGGGCGGCTCGCTGCTGCCCCCTAGCG
GGGGAGGGACGTAATTACATCCCTGGGGGCTTTGGGAGGGGGCTGTCCCCGTGAGCTCCCAGGCGCGCCT
GTCATTCTAAATCTCTCTTTCAGCCTAAAGCTTTTTCCCCGTATCCCCCCAGGTGTCTGCAGGCTCAAAG
AGCAGCGAGAAGCGTTCAGAGGAAAGCGATCCCGTGCCACCTTCCCCGTGCCCGGGCTGTCCCCGCACGC
TGCCGGCTCGGGGATGCGGGGGGAGCGCCGGACCGGAGCGGAGCCCCGGGCGGCTCGCTGCTGCCCCCTA
GCGGGGGAGGGACGTAATTACATCCCTGGGGGCTTTGGGGGGGGGCTGTCCCCGTGAGCTCCCAGGCGCG
CCAACTCGGTACCGTATCGATGTCGACGTTAACGCTAGTGATATCAACTTTGTATAGAAAAGTTGGCTCC
GAATTCGCCCTTGACAGCAGAGATCCAGTTTGGTTAATTAATTGGCTCCGGTGCCCGTCAGTGGGCAGAG
CGCACATCGCCCACAGTCCCCGAGAAGTTGTGGGGAGGGGTCGGCAATTGAACCGGTGCCTAGAGAAGGT
GGCGCGGGGTAAACTGGGAAAGTGATGTCGTGTACTGGCTCCGCCTTTTTCCCGAGGGTGGGGGAGAACC
GTATATAAGTGCAGTAGTCGCCGTGAACGTTCTTTTTCGCAACGGGTTTGCCGCCAGAACACAGGTAAGT
GCCGTGTGTGGTTCCCGCGGGCCTGGCCTCTTTACGGGTTATGGCCCTTGCGTGCCTTGAATTACTTCCA
CCTGGCTGCAGTACGTGATTCTTGATCCCGAGCTTCGGGTTGGAAGTGGGTGGGAGAGTTCGAGGCCTTG
CGCTTAAGGAGCCCCTTCGCCTCGTGCTTGAGTTGAGGCCTGGCCTGGGCGCTGGGGCCGCCGCGTGCGA
ATCTGGTGGCACCTTCGCGCCTGTCTCGCTGCTTTCGATAAGTCTCTAGCCATTTAAAATTTTTGATGAC
CTGCTGCGACGCTTTTTTTCTGGCAAGATAGTCTTGTAAATGCGGGCCAAGATCTGCACACTGGTATTTC
GGTTTTTGGGGCCGCGGGCGGCGACGGGGCCCGTGCGTCCCAGCGCACATGTTCGGCGAGGCGGGGCCTG
CGAGCGCGGCCACCGAGAATCGGACGGGGGTAGTCTCAAGCTGGCCGGCCTGCTCTGGTGCCTGGCCTCG
CGCCGCCGTGTATCGCCCCGCCCTGGGCGGCAAGGCTGGCCCGGTCGGCACCAGTTGCGTGAGCGGAAAG
ATGGCCGCTTCCCGGCCCTGCTGCAGGGAGCTCAAAATGGAGGACGCGGCGCTCGGGAGAGCGGGCGGGT
GAGTCACCCACACAAAGGAAAAGGGCCTTTCCGTCCTCAGCCGTCGCTTCATGTGACTCCACGGAGTACC
GGGCGCCGTCCAGGCACCTCGATTAGTTCTCGAGCTTTTGGAGTACGTCGTCTTTAGGTTGGGGGGAGGG
GTTTTATGCGATGGAGTTTCCCCACACTGAGTGGGTGGAGACTGAAGTTAGGCCAGCTTGGCACTTGATG
TAATTCTCCTTGGAATTTGCCCTTTTTGAGTTTGGATCTTGGTTCATTCTCAAGCCTCAGACAGTGGTTC
AAAGTTTTTTTCTTCCATTTCAGGTGTCGTGAGAAGGGCGAATTCGACCCAAGTTTGTACAAAAAAGCAG
GCTCGCCACCATGGTGAGCAAGGGCGAGGAGCTGTTCACCGGGGTGGTGCCCATCCTGGTCGAGCTGGAC
GGCGACGTAAACGGCCACAAGTTCAGCGTGAGGGGCGAGGGCGAGGGCGATGCCACCAACGGCAAGCTGA
CCCTGAAGTTCATCTGCACCACCGGCAAGCTGCCCGTGCCCTGGCCCACCCTCGTGACCACCCTGAGCCA
CGGCGTGCAGTGCTTCGCCCGCTACCCCGACCACATGAAGCAGCACGACTTCTTCAAGTCCGCCATGCCC
GAAGGCTACGTCCAGGAGCGCACCATCTTCTTCAAGGACGACGGCACCTACAAGACCCGCGCCGAGGTGA
AGTTCGAGGGCGACACCCTAGTGAACCGCATCGAGCTGAAGGGCGTCGACTTCAAGGAGGACGGCAACAT
CCTGGGGCACAAGCTGGAGTACAACTTCAACAGCCACAACATCTATATCATGGCCGTCAAGCAGAAGAAC
GGCATCAAGGTGAACTTCAAGATCCGCCACAACGTGGAGGACGGCAGCGTGCAGCTCGCCGACCACTACC
AGCAGAACACCCCCATCGGCGACGGCCCCGTGCTGCTGCCCGACAGCCACTACCTGAGCACCCAGTCCGT
GCTGAGCAAAGACCCCAACGAGAAGCGCGATCACATGGTCCTGCTGGAGTTCCGCACCGCCGCCGGGATC
ACTCTCGGCATGGACGAGCTGTACAAGTAATACCACCCAGCTTTCTTGTACAAAGTGGTACGCGTGAATT
CACTCCTCAGGTGCAGGCTGCCTATCAGAAGGTGGTGGCTGGTGTGGCCAATGCCCTGGCTCACAAATAC
CACTGAGATCTTTTTCCCTCTGCCAAAAATTATGGGGACATCATGAAGCCCCTTGAGCATCTGACTTCTG
GCTAATAAAGGAAATTTATTTTCATTGCAATAGTGTGTTGGAATTTTTTGTGTCTCTCACTCGGAAGGAC
ATATGGGAGGGCAAATCATTTAAAACATCAGAATGAGTATTTGGTTTAGAGTTTGGCAACATATGCCCAT
ATGCTGGCTGCCATGAACAAAGGTTGGCTATAAAGAGGTCATCAGTATATGAAACAGCCCCCTGCTGTCC
ATTCCTTATTCCATAGAAAAGCCTTGACTTGAGGTTAGATTTTTTTTATATTTTGTTTTGTGTTATTTTT
TTCTTTAACATCCCTAAAATTTTCCTTACATGTTTTACTAGCCAGATTTTTCCTCCTCTCCTGACTACTC
CCAGTCATAGCTGTCCCTCTTCTCTTATGGAGATCCCTCGACCTGCAGCCCAAGCTTGGCGTAATCATGG
TCATAGCTGTTTCCTGTGTGAAATTGTTATCCGCTCACAATTCCACACAACATACGAGCCGGAAGCATAA
AGTGTAAAGCCTGGGGTGCCTAATGAGTGAGCTAACTCACATTAATTGCGTTGCGCTCACTGCCCGCTTT
CCAGTCGGGAAACCTGTCGTGCCAGCGGATCGACAGTACTAAGCTTGGTCTAATACCCAATCTCTCGTCT
TATCCAGATGTTTTATACGCCTCTGGCCCGTGTCTCAAAATCTCTGATGTTACATTGCACAAGATAAAAT
AATATCATCATGAACAATAAAACTGTCTGCTTACATAAACAGTAATACAAGGGGTGTTATGAGCCATATT
CAACGGGAAACGTCGAGGCCGCGATTAAATTCCAACATGGATGCTGATTTATATGGGTATAAATGGGCTC
GCGATAATGTCGGGCAATCAGGTGCGACAATCTATCGCTTGTATGGGAAGCCCGATGCGCCAGAGTTGTT
TCTGAAACATGGCAAAGGTAGCGTTGCCAATGATGTTACAGATGAGATGGTCAGACTAAACTGGCTGACG
GAATTTATGCCTCTTCCGACCATCAAGCATTTTATCCGTACTCCTGATGATGCATGGTTACTCACCACTG
CGATCCCCGGAAAAACAGCATTCCAGGTATTAGAAGAATATCCTGATTCAGGTGAAAATATTGTTGATGC
GCTGGCAGTGTTCCTGCGCCGGTTGCATTCGATTCCTGTTTGTAATTGTCCTTTTAACAGCGATCGCGTA
TTTCGTCTCGCTCAGGCGCAATCACGAATGAATAACGGTTTGGTTGATGCGAGTGATTTTGATGACGAGC
GTAATGGCTGGCCTGTTGAACAAGTCTGGAAAGAAATGCATAAACTTTTGCCATTCTCACCGGATTCAGT
CGTCACTCATGGTGATTTCTCACTTGATAACCTTATTTTTGACGAGGGGAAATTAATAGGTTGTATTGAT
GTTGGACGAGTCGGAATCGCAGACCGATACCAGGATCTTGCCATCCTATGGAACTGCCTCGGTGAGTTTT
CTCCTTCATTACAGAAACGGCTTTTTCAAAAATATGGTATTGATAATCCTGATATGAATAAATTGCAGTT
TCATTTGATGCTCGATGAGTTTTTCTAATCAGAATTGGTTAATTGGTTGTAACACTGGCAGAGCATTACG
CTGACTTGACGGGACGGCGCAAGCTCATGACCAAAATCCCTTAACGTGAGTTACGCGTCGTTCCACTGAG
CGTCAGAGGTATCACTAGTATTACAGAGGTAAGTTATAACAGTCGCCTAACCC
