>Addgene plasmid #103732 | LSB-hsa-miR-766-5p | depositor partial sequence | sequence record 196513 | hsa-miR-766-5p target
AAGACCAGCACCAATTCCTCCT
